>Addgene plasmid #192895 | pPB-cT3G-cERP2-JUN | addgene full sequence | sequence record 376976 | Addgene NGS Result
AAGCTTGCCTATATAAGCAGAGCTCGTTTAGTGAACCGTCAGATCGCCTGGAGACGCCATCCACGCTGTT
TTGACCTCCATAGAAGACACCGGGACCGATCCAGCCTACCACAAGTTTGTACAAAAAAGCAGGCTCCACC
ATGACTGCAAAGATGGAAACGACCTTCTATGACGATGCCCTCAACGCCTCGTTCCTCCCGTCCGAGAGCG
GACCTTATGGCTACAGTAACCCCAAGATCCTGAAACAGAGCATGACCCTGAACCTGGCCGACCCAGTGGG
GAGCCTGAAGCCGCACCTCCGCGCCAAGAACTCGGACCTCCTCACCTCGCCCGACGTGGGGCTGCTCAAG
CTGGCGTCGCCCGAGCTGGAGCGCCTGATAATCCAGTCCAGCAACGGGCACATCACCACCACGCCGACCC
CCACCCAGTTCCTGTGCCCCAAGAACGTGACAGATGAGCAGGAGGGCTTCGCCGAGGGCTTCGTGCGCGC
CCTGGCCGAACTGCACAGCCAGAACACGCTGCCCAGCGTCACGTCGGCGGCGCAGCCGGTCAACGGGGCA
GGCATGGTGGCTCCCGCGGTAGCCTCGGTGGCAGGGGGCAGCGGCAGCGGCGGCTTCAGCGCCAGCCTGC
ACAGCGAGCCGCCGGTCTACGCAAACCTCAGCAACTTCAACCCAGGCGCGCTGAGCAGCGGCGGCGGGGC
GCCCTCCTACGGCGCGGCCGGCCTGGCCTTTCCCGCGCAACCCCAGCAGCAGCAGCAGCCGCCGCACCAC
CTGCCCCAGCAGATGCCCGTGCAGCACCCGCGGCTGCAGGCCCTGAAGGAGGAGCCTCAGACAGTGCCCG
AGATGCCCGGCGAGACACCGCCCCTGTCCCCCATCGACATGGAGTCCCAGGAGCGGATCAAGGCGGAGAG
GAAGCGCATGAGGAACCGCATCGCTGCCTCCAAGTGCCGAAAAAGGAAGCTGGAGAGAATCGCCCGGCTG
GAGGAAAAAGTGAAAACCTTGAAAGCTCAGAACTCGGAGCTGGCGTCCACGGCCAACATGCTCAGGGAAC
AGGTGGCACAGCTTAAACAGAAAGTCATGAACCACGTTAACAGTGGGTGCCAACTCATGCTAACGCAGCA
GTTGCAAACATTTTTGGACCCAGCTTTCTTGTACAAAGTGGTATACCCATACGATGTTCCAGATTACGCT
TAGTAATGAGAAATACTCAGAAGATGTCACTCACCATAGTCCGCAGTGAAAGATAAATGATCCTCATTGC
GGGGCTTCGAGTGTTTTAGAGCTAGAAATAGCAAGTAGGCCACTGAGCAAGAACTATGAATGAGATCTTT
AGACATATTGCGGCCGCTTTCTCCGCGATCCAGACATGATAAGATACATTGATGAGTTTGGACAAACCAA
AACTAGAATGCAGTGAAAAAAATGCCTTATTTGTGAAATTTGTGATGCTATTGCCTTATTTGTAACCATT
ATAAGCTGCAATAAACAAGTTATCTATAACAAGAAAATATATATATAATAAGTTATCACGTAAGTAGAAC
ATGAAATAACAATATAATTATCGTATGAGTTAAATCTTAAAAGTCACGTAAAAGATAATCATGCGTCATT
TTGACTCACGCGGTCGTTATAGTTCAAAATCAGTGACACTTACCGCATTGACAAGCACGCCTCACGGGAG
CTCCAAGCGGCGACTGAGATGTCCTAAATGCACAGCGACGGATTCGCGCTATTTAGAAAGAGAGAGCAAT
ATTTCAAGAATGCATGCGTCAATTTTACGCAGACTATCTTTCTAGGGTTAAGAATTCACTGGCCGTCGTT
TTACAACGTCGTGACTGGGAAAACCCTGGCGTTACCCAACTTAATCGCCTTGCAGCACATCCCCCTTTCG
CCAGCTGGCGTAATAGCGAAGAGGCCCGCACCGATCGCCCTTCCCAACAGTTGCGCAGCCTGAATGGCGA
ATGGCGCCTGATGCGGTATTTTCTCCTTACGCATCTGTGCGGTATTTCACACCGCATATGGTGCACTCTC
AGTACAATCTGCTCTGATGCCGCATAGTTAAGCCAGCCCCGACACCCGCCAACACCCGCTGACGCGCCCT
GACGGGCTTGTCTGCTCCCGGCATCCGCTTACAGACAAGCTGTGACCATGTCTCCGGGAGCTGCATGTGT
CAGAGGTTTTCACCGTCATCACCGAAACACGCGAGTTCGAAAGGGCCTCGTGATACGCCTATTTTTATAG
GTTAATGTCATGATAATAATGGTTTCTTAGACGTCAGGTGGCACTTTTCGGGGAAATGTGCGCGGAACCC
CTATTTGTTTATTTTTCTAAATACATTCAAATATGTATCCGCTCATGAGACAATAACCCTGATAAATGCT
TCAATAATATTGAAAAAGGAAGAGTATGAGTATTCAACATTTCCGTGTCGCCCTTATTCCCTTTTTTGCG
GCATTTTGCCTTCCTGTTTTTGCTCACCCAGAAACGCTGGTGAAAGTAAAAGATGCTGAAGATCAGTTGG
GTGCACGAGTGGGTTACATCGAACTGGATCTCAACAGCGGTAAGATCCTTGAGAGTTTTCGCCCCGAAGA
ACGTTTTCCAATGATGAGCACTTTTAAAGTTCTGCTATGTGGCGCGGTATTATCCCGTATTGACGCCGGG
CAAGAGCAACTCGGTCGCCGCATACACTATTCTCAGAATGACTTGGTTGAGTACTCACCAGTCACAGAAA
AGCATCTTACGGATGGCATGACAGTAAGAGAATTATGCAGTGCTGCCATAACCATGAGTGATAACACTGC
GGCCAACTTACTTCTGACAACGATCGGAGGACCGAAGGAGCTAACCGCTTTTTTGCACAACATGGGGGAT
CATGTAACTCGCCTTGATCGTTGGGAACCGGAGCTGAATGAAGCCATACCAAACGACGAGCGTGACACCA
CGATGCCTGTAGCAATGGCAACAACGTTGCGCAAACTATTAACTGGCGAACTACTTACTCTAGCTTCCCG
GCAACAATTAATAGACTGGATGGAGGCGGATAAAGTTGCAGGACCACTTCTGCGCTCGGCCCTTCCGGCT
GGCTGGTTTATTGCTGATAAATCTGGAGCCGGTGAGCGTGGTTCACGCGGTATCATTGCAGCACTGGGGC
CAGATGGTAAGCCCTCCCGTATCGTAGTTATCTACACGACGGGGAGTCAGGCAACTATGGATGAACGAAA
TAGACAGATCGCTGAGATAGGTGCCTCACTGATTAAGCATTGGTAACTGTCAGACCAAGTTTACTCATAT
ATACTTTAGATTGATTTAAAACTTCATTTTTAATTTAAAAGGATCTAGGTGAAGATCCTTTTTGATAATC
TCATGACCAAAATCCCTTAACGTGAGTTTTCGTTCCACTGAGCGTCAGACCCCGTAGAAAAGATCAAAGG
ATCTTCTTGAGATCCTTTTTTTCTGCGCGTAATCTGCTGCTTGCAAACAAAAAAACCACCGCTACCAGCG
GTGGTTTGTTTGCCGGATCAAGAGCTACCAACTCTTTTTCCGAAGGTAACTGGCTTCAGCAGAGCGCAGA
TACCAAATACTGTTCTTCTAGTGTAGCCGTAGTTAGGCCACCACTTCAAGAACTCTGTAGCACCGCCTAC
ATACCTCGCTCTGCTAATCCTGTTACCAGTGGCTGCTGCCAGTGGCGATAAGTCGTGTCTTACCGGGTTG
GACTCAAGACGATAGTTACCGGATAAGGCGCAGCGGTCGGGCTGAACGGGGGGTTCGTGCACACAGCCCA
GCTTGGAGCGAACGACCTACACCGAACTGAGATACCTACAGCGTGAGCTATGAGAAAGCGCCACGCTTCC
CGAAGGGAGAAAGGCGGACAGGTATCCGGTAAGCGGCAGGGTCGGAACAGGAGAGCGCACGAGGGAGCTT
CCAGGGGGAAACGCCTGGTATCTTTATAGTCCTGTCGGGTTTCGCCACCTCTGACTTGAGCGTCGATTTT
TGTGATGCTCGTCAGGGGGGCGGAGCCTATGGAAAAACGCCAGCAACGCGGCCTTTTTACGGTTCCTGGC
CTTTTGCTGGCCTTTTGCTCACATGTTCTTTCCTGCGTTATCCCCTGATTCTGTGGATAACCGTATTACC
GCCTTTGAGTGAGCTGATACCGCTCGCCGCAGCCGAACGACCGAGCGCAGCGAGTCAGTGAGCGAGGAAG
CGGATGAGCGCCCAATACGCAAACCGCCTCTCACCGCGCGTTGGCCGATTCATTAATGCAGCTGGCACGA
CAGGTTTCCCGACTGGAAAGCGGGCAGTGAGCGCAACGCAAACCGCCTCTCCCCGCGCGTTGGCCGATTC
ATTAATGCAGCTGGCACGACAGGTTTCCCGACTGGAAAGCGGGCAGTGAGCGCAACGCAATTAATGTGAG
TTAGCTCACTCATTAGGCACCCCAGGCTTTACACTTTATGCTTCCGGCTCGTATGTTGTGTGGAATTGTG
AGCGGATAACAATTTCACACAGGAAACAGCTATGACCATGATTACGCCAAGGTCGACTTAACCCTAGAAA
GATAATCATATTGTGACGTACGTTAAAGATAATCATGCGTAAAATTGACGCATGTGTTTTATCGGTCTGT
ATATCGAGGTTTATTTATTAATTTGAATAGATATTAAGTTTTATTATATTTACACTTACATACTAATAAT
AAATTCAACAAACAATTTATTTATGTTTATTTATTTATTAAAAAAAAACAAAAACTCAAAATTTCTTCTA
TAAAGTAACAAAACTTTTAGCAGTGAAAAAAATGCTTTATTTGTGAAATTTGTGATGCTATTGCTTTATT
TGTAACCATTATAAGCTGCAATAAACAAGTTAACAACAACAATTGCATTCATTTTATGTTTCAGGTTCAG
GGGGAGGTGTGGGAGGTTTTTTAAAGCAAGTAAAACCTCTACAAATGTGGTATGGCTGATTATGATCCTC
TGGAGATTCATGCGCCAGGTTTTCTGGTCATGCACCACGTTCGTGGGCCCTCAGGAACCTCCACGTCAGC
GGTAACTGTGAAGCCCAGTCGCTCGTAAAAAGGAAGATTCCGGGGAGCACTGGTTTCGAGGAACGCCGGC
ACGCCAGCCCGTTCCGCGGCCTCAACACCAGGAAGAACGACAGCGCTTCCCAAACCTTTACCTTGGTGAT
CTGGGCTGACACCGACAGTGGCAAGAAACCACGCAGGCTCCTTTGGTCTATGAGGAGCCAGCAAGCCCTC
CATTTGCTGTTGTGCCGCCAACCTACTCCCTGACAGCTCGGCCATCCGCGGACCTATTTCCGCGAACACT
GCGCCGGCTTCGACGCTTTCCGGAGTAGTCCAGACCGCAACTGCGGCACCATCGTCCGCAACCCAAACTT
TACCAATGTCCAGACCCACGCGCGTAAGAAACAGCTCTTGCAACTCAGTTACCCTCTCTATGTGTCTGTC
CGGATCTACGGTATGGCGGGTCGCTGGATAATCTGCAAATGCTGCGGCAAGTGTTCGGACAGCCCGTGGT
ACATCGTCACGGGTAGCGAGCCTAACAGTGGGCTTATATTCCGTCATGGGGCCGGGGTTCTCCTCCACGT
CGCCGGCCTGCTTCAGCAGGCTGAAGTTGGTGGCGCCGCTGCCCCCGGGGAGCATGTCAAGGTCAAAATC
GTCAAGAGCGTCAGCAGGCAGCATATCAAGGTCAAAGTCGTCAAGGGCATCGGCTGGGAGCATGTCTAAG
TCAAAATCGTCAAGGGCGTCGGTCGGCCCGCCGCTTTCGCACTTTAGCTGTTTCTCCAGGCCACATATGA
TTAGTTCCAGGCCGAAAAGGAAGGCAGGTTCGGCTCCCTGCCGGTCGAACAGCTCAATTGCTTGTTTCAG
AAGTGGGGGCATAGAATCGGTGGTAGGTGTCTCTCTTTCCTCTTTTGCTACTTGATGCTCCTGTTCCTCC
AATACGCAGCCCAGTGTAAAGTGGCCCACGGCGGACAGAGCGTACAGTGCGTTCTCCAGGGAGAAGCCTT
GCTGACACAGGAACGCGAGCTGATTTTCCAGGGTTTCGTACTGTTTCTCTGTTGGGCGGGTGCCGAGATG
CACTTTAGCCCCGTCACGATGTGAGAGGAGAGCACAGCGGTATGACTTGGCGTTGTTCCGCAGAAAGTCT
TGCCATGACTCGCCTTCCAGGGGGCAGGAGTGGGTATGATGCCTGTCCAGCATCTCGATTGGCAGGGCAT
CGAGCAGGGCCCGCTTGTTCTTCACGTGCCAGTACAGGGTAGGCTGCTCAACTCCCAGCTTTTGAGCGAG
TTTCCTTGTCGTCAGGCCTTCGATACCGACTCCATTGAGTAATTCCAGAGCAGAGTTTATGACTTTGCTC
TTGTCCAGTCTAGACATCTTATCGTCATCGTCTTTGTAATCCATGGTGGCGGATCCCGCGTCACGACACC
TGTGTTCTGGCGGCAAACCCGTTGCGAAAAAGAACGTTCACGGCGACTACTGCACTTATATACGGTTCTC
CCCCACCCTCGGGAAAAAGGCGGAGCCAGTACACGACATCACTTTCCCAGTTTACCCCGCGCCACCTTCT
CTAGGCACCGGTTCAATTGCCGACCCCTCCCCCCAACTTCTCGGGCACTGTGGGCCATGTGCGCTCTGCC
CCATGGTAATAGCCATGACTAATACGTAGATGTACTGCCAAGTAGGAAAGTGCCATAAGGTCATGTACTG
GGCATAATGCCAGGCGGGCCATTTACCGTCATTGACGTCAATAGGGGGCGTACTTGGCATATGATACACT
TGATGTACTGCCAAGTGGGCAGTTTACCGTAAATACTCCACCCATTGACGTCAATGGAAAGTGCCTATTG
GCGTTACTATGGGAACATACGTCATTATTGACGTCAATGGGCGGGGGTCGTTGGGCGGTCAGCCAGGCGG
GCCATTTACCGTAAGTTATGTAACGCGGAACTCCATATATGGGCTATGAACTAATGACCCCGTAATTGAT
TACTATTAATAACTAGTCAATAATCAATGTCATAAGCTCTAATCGCATAATCGAGCTAAGAGCGATTAAT
ATGCTTAGCTAGCTTAGCTAAGCTAGATTTCTCTATTCTCCCACAATATATAGCAGCTATTAGCTTAGCA
GTCCGAATACGATCGTCCACGATCCATAAGCGTAACACATTTGAGTAGCGACTGACGGGCACCGGAGCCA
CTCGAGTGGAATTATCACCTCGAGTTTACTCCCTATCAGTGATAGAGAACGTATGAAGAGTTTACTCCCT
ATCAGTGATAGAGAACGTATGCAGACTTTACTCCCTATCAGTGATAGAGAACGTATAAGGAGTTTACTCC
CTATCAGTGATAGAGAACGTATGACCAGTTTACTCCCTATCAGTGATAGAGAACGTATCTACAGTTTACT
CCCTATCAGTGATAGAGAACGTATATCCAGTTTACTCCCTATCAGTGATAGAGAACGTAT
Features (pLannotate 1.2.2; 27 found; start..end, strand, type, name):
      7..53      +  promoter       TRE3GV promoter (fragment): 3rd-generation Tet-responsive promoter that can be activated by binding of Tet-On® 3G, optimized for retroviral and lentiviral vectors
    111..135     +  protein_bind   attB1: mutant version of attB; recombination site for the Gateway® BP reaction BP Clonase™
    141..1133    +  CDS            JUN: JUN_HUMAN - Experimental evidence at protein level: Swiss-Prot protein existence level 1. Transcription factor that recognizes and binds to the enhancer heptamer motif 5'-TGA[CG]TCA-3' (PubMed:10995748, PubMed:22083952). Promotes activity of NR5A1 when phosphorylated by HIPK3 leading to increased steroidogenic gene expression upon cAMP signaling pathway stimulation (PubMed:17210646). Involved in activated KRAS-mediated transcriptional activation of USP28 in colorectal cancer (CRC) cells (PubMed:24623306). Binds to the USP28 promoter in colorectal cancer (CRC) cells (PubMed:24623306). From Homo
   1138..1162    -  protein_bind   attB2: mutant version of attB; recombination site for the Gateway® BP reaction BP Clonase™
   1164..1192    +  CDS            3xHA (fragment): three tandem HA epitope tags
   1230..1252    +  promoter       SNR52 promoter (fragment): promoter for the S. cerevisiae small nucleolar RNA gene SNR52
   1273..1296    +  misc_RNA       gRNA scaffold (fragment): guide RNA scaffold for the Streptococcus pyogenes CRISPR/Cas9 system
   1357..1491    -  polyA_signal   SV40 poly(A) signal: SV40 polyadenylation signal
   1804..1961    +  CDS            lacZα (fragment): LacZα fragment of β-galactosidase; lacZ fragment
   1967..2066    -  misc_feature   bom (fragment): basis of mobility region from pBR322
   2170..2205    -  CDS            rop (fragment): Rop protein, which maintains plasmids at low copy number; rop
   2301..2405    +  promoter       AmpR promoter: bla
   2406..3266    +  CDS            AmpR: β-lactamase; bla; confers resistance to ampicillin, carbenicillin, and related antibiotics
   3437..4025    +  rep_origin     ori: high-copy-number ColE1/pMB1/pBR322/pUC origin of replication
   4208..4300    +  CDS            lacI (fragment): lac repressor; lacI; The lac repressor binds to the lac operator to inhibit transcription in E. coli. This inhibition can be relieved by adding lactose or isopropyl-β-D-thiogalactopyranoside (IPTG).
   4306..4389    +  CDS            lacI (fragment): lac repressor; lacI; The lac repressor binds to the lac operator to inhibit transcription in E. coli. This inhibition can be relieved by adding lactose or isopropyl-β-D-thiogalactopyranoside (IPTG).
   4402..4423    +  protein_bind   CAP binding site: CAP binding activates transcription in the presence of cAMP. E. coli catabolite activator protein
   4438..4468    +  promoter       lac promoter: promoter for the E. coli lac operon
   4476..4492    +  protein_bind   lac operator: The lac repressor binds to the lac operator to inhibit transcription in E. coli. This inhibition can be relieved by adding lactose or isopropyl-β-D-thiogalactopyranoside (IPTG). lac repressor encoded by lacI
   4780..4861    -  polyA_signal   SV40 poly(A) signal: SV40 polyadenylation signal
   4884..4967    -  CDS            large T antigen (fragment): large T antigen from SV40 (simian virus 40)
   4981..5577    -  CDS            pac: PUAC_STRAD - Protein predicted: Swiss-Prot protein existence level 4. Detoxification of puromycin. From Streptomyces alboniger.
   5650..5760    -  CDS            VP48: 3 tandem repeats of the minimal activation domain of herpes simplex virus VP16 (Cheng et al., 2013)
   5690..6387    -  CDS            rtTA3 (fragment): reverse tetracycline transactivator 3 activates expression from Tet-responsive promoters in the presence of doxycycline
   6440..6651    -  promoter       EF-1α core promoter: core promoter for human elongation factor EF-1α
   6652..7031    -  enhancer       CMV enhancer: human cytomegalovirus immediate early enhancer
   7232..7480    +  promoter       TRE3GV promoter (fragment): 3rd-generation Tet-responsive promoter that can be activated by binding of Tet-On® 3G, optimized for retroviral and lentiviral vectors
