[The description below was written by a language model from this plasmid's Addgene catalogue record and pLannotate feature annotations shown in this document.]
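Description:
pPB-cT3G-cERP2-JUN is a mammalian expression plasmid built as a barcoded piggyBac transposon, designed for doxycycline-inducible expression of the human transcription factor JUN (c-Jun, an AP-1 component). It derives from the PB-CT3G-CERP2-MG backbone and is propagated in E. coli as a high-copy plasmid through a ColE1/pUC-type origin with ampicillin selection (AmpR under its own bla promoter). The automated annotation does not pick out the piggyBac terminal repeats or the barcode, so their positions are not documented in the feature table. Several short hits, such as the SNR52 promoter, gRNA scaffold, lacI, rop and large T antigen fragments, appear to be partial matches or backbone remnants rather than functional parts.

The JUN coding sequence was introduced by Gateway cloning and sits between attB1 and attB2 sites, downstream of a third-generation Tet-responsive promoter (TRE3G with a minimal CMV element, which spans the numbering origin of the circular map). It is followed by a C-terminal HA epitope tag and an SV40 polyadenylation signal. On the opposite strand, a constitutive cassette driven by a CMV enhancer fused to the EF-1α core promoter expresses a reverse tetracycline transactivator, followed by the puromycin N-acetyltransferase gene (pac) and a second SV40 poly(A) signal. How the two coding regions are linked is not annotated. The vector is therefore an all-in-one Tet-On system: when it is supplied together with a piggyBac transposase, the transposon integrates into the genome, stable cells are selected with puromycin, and adding doxycycline lets rtTA activate JUN-HA transcription. The associated work used transcription factor overexpression to direct differentiation of human iPSCs towards ovarian granulosa-like cells.
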