Addgene plasmid #192895: pPB-cT3G-cERP2-JUN
Purpose: Barcoded piggybac transposon vector with Dox-inducible expression of JUN
Depositing lab: George Church. Depositing organization: Harvard Medical School. Publication: Directed differentiation of human iPSCs to functional ovarian granulosa-like cells via transcription factor overexpression. Pierson Smela MD, Kramme CC, Fortuna PRJ, Adams JL, Su R, Dong E, Kobayashi M, Brixi G, Kavirayuni VS, Tysinger E, Kohman RE, Shioda T, Chatterjee P, Church GM. Elife. 2023 Feb 21;12:e83291. doi: 10.7554/eLife.83291. PubMed 36803359.
Backbone
  Vector backbone: PB-CT3G-CERP2-MG
  Backbone manufacturer: George Church (Addgene plasmid # 175503)
  Backbone size w/o insert (bp): 6509
  Vector type: Mammalian Expression
  Selectable markers: Puromycin
Growth in bacteria
  Bacterial resistance: Ampicillin, 100 μg/mL
  Growth temperature: 37°C
  Growth strain: DH5alpha
  Copy number: High Copy
Gene/Insert
  Gene/Insert name: JUN
  Species: H. sapiens (human)
  Insert size (bp): 1004
  Entrez Gene: JUN (a.k.a. AP-1, AP1, c-Jun, cJUN, p39)
  Promoter: TET3G-miniCMV
  Tag / fusion protein: HA (C terminal on insert)
  Cloning method: Gateway Cloning
Terms and licenses: Academic/Nonprofit Terms; Industry Terms: Not Available to Industry
Depositor comments: Also expresses rTTA and puromycin acetyltransferase
How to cite: pPB-cT3G-cERP2-JUN was a gift from George Church (Addgene plasmid # 192895 ; http://n2t.net/addgene:192895 ; RRID:Addgene_192895)
